Addgene plasmid #208143: AiP13572 - pAAV-AiE0390h_3xC2-minBG-SYFP2-WPRE3-BGHpA (Alias: CN3572)
Purpose: Direct-expressing SYFP2 in astrocytes AAV Virus
Depositing lab: Allen Institute for Brain Science & Jonathan Ting. Depositing organization: Allen Institute. Publication: A suite of enhancer AAVs and transgenic mouse lines for genetic access to cortical cell types. Ben-Simon Y, Hooper M, Narayan S, Daigle TL, Dwivedi D, Way SW, Oster A, Stafford DA, Mich JK, Taormina MJ, Martinez RA, Opitz-Araya X, Roth JR, Alexander JR, Allen S, Amster A, Arbuckle J, Ayala A, Baker PM, Bakken TE, Barcelli T, Barta S, Bendrick J, Bertagnolli D, Bielstein C, Bishwakarma P, Bowlus J, Boyer G, Brouner K, Casian B, Casper T, Chakka AB, Chakrabarty R, Chance RK, Chavan S, Clark M, Colbert K, Collman F, Daniel S, Departee M, DiValentin P, Donadio N, Dotson N, Egdorf T, Fliss T, Gabitto M, Garcia J, Gary A, Gasperini M, Gloe J, Goldy J, Gore BB, Graybuck L, Greisman N, Haeseleer F, Halterman C, Haradon Z, Hastings SD, Helback O, Ho W, Hockemeyer D, Huang C, Huff S, Hunker A, Johansen N, Jones D, Juneau Z, Kalmbach B, Kannan M, Khem S, Kussick E, Kutsal R, Larsen R, Lee C, Lee AY, Leibly M, Lenz GH, Li S, Liang E, Lusk N, Madigan Z, Malloy J, Malone J, McCue R, Melchor J, Mollenkopf T, Moosman S, Morin E, Newman D, Ng L, Ngo K, Omstead V, Otto S, Oyama A, Pena N, Pham T, Phillips E, Pom CA, Potekhina L, Ransford S, Ray PL, Rette D, Reynoldson C, Rimorin C, Rocha D, Ruiz A, Sanchez REA, Sawyer L, Sedeno-Cortes A, Sevigny JP, Shapovalova N, Shepard N, Shulga L, Sigler AR, Siverts L, Soliman S, Somasundaram S, Staats B, Stewart K, Szelenyi E, Tieu M, Trader C, Tran A, van Velthoven CTJ, Walker M, Wang Y, Weed N, Wirthlin M, Wood T, Wynalda B, Yao Z, Zhou T, Ariza J, Dee N, Reding M, Ronellenfitch K, Mufti S, Sunkin SM, Smith KA, Esposito L, Waters J, Thyagarajan B, Yao S, Lein ES, Zeng H, Levi BP, Ngai J, Ting JT, Tasic B. Cell. 2025 May 16:S0092-8674(25)00513-6. doi: 10.1016/j.cell.2025.05.002. PubMed 40403729.
Backbone
  Vector backbone: rAAV
  Backbone manufacturer: Allen Institute for Brain Science
  Vector type: AAV
Growth in bacteria
  Bacterial resistance: Ampicillin, 100 μg/mL
  Growth temperature: 37°C
  Growth strain: NEB Stable
  Copy number: High Copy
Gene/Insert
  Gene/Insert name: SYFP2
  Species: Synthetic
  Insert size (bp): 720
  Mutation: NA
  Promoter: Beta Globin minimal promoter
  Cloning method: Restriction Enzyme; 5′ cloning site Unknown (unknown if destroyed)
Terms and licenses: Academic/Nonprofit Terms; Industry Terms: Not Available to Industry
Depositor comments: Funded by the Brain Initiative. Please visit https://doi.org/10.1101/2023.09.20.558718 for bioRxiv preprint.
How to cite: AiP13572 - pAAV-AiE0390h_3xC2-minBG-SYFP2-WPRE3-BGHpA (Alias: CN3572) was a gift from Allen Institute for Brain Science & Jonathan Ting (Addgene plasmid # 208143 ; http://n2t.net/addgene:208143 ; RRID:Addgene_208143)
