[The description below was written by a language model from this plasmid's Addgene catalogue record and pLannotate feature annotations shown in this document.]
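Description:
AiP13572 - pAAV-AiE0390h_3xC2-minBG-SYFP2-WPRE3-BGHpA (alias CN3572) is a recombinant AAV transfer plasmid of about 5 kb, built on an rAAV backbone for packaging an enhancer-driven fluorescent reporter into virus. In bacteria it is maintained through a high-copy ColE1/pUC-type origin and selected with ampicillin via the bla (AmpR) gene and its promoter. An f1 phage origin is also present, along with short remnants of the pBR322 bom and rop regions. The annotation finds one complete AAV2 inverted terminal repeat downstream of the cassette. At the upstream end it finds only two short ITR fragments, which may reflect the difficulty of sequencing and annotating these hairpin repeats. The ITRs delimit the genome that is replicated and encapsidated when packaging functions are supplied in trans.

Between the ITRs, the payload is a direct-expression reporter cassette. According to the construct name, an element designated AiE0390h_3xC2 sits upstream of a minimal beta-globin promoter. The name suggests a triplicated core of an enhancer, although the record does not define it. Neither this element nor the minimal promoter was picked up as an annotated feature, but they presumably occupy the unannotated stretch preceding the coding sequence. A minimal promoter has little activity alone, so cell-type specificity depends on the enhancer. The promoter drives SYFP2, a rapidly maturing monomeric yellow fluorescent protein derived from Aequorea victoria. SYFP2 is followed by WPRE3, a shortened woodchuck posttranscriptional regulatory element that appears as two WPRE fragments in the table, and by the bovine growth hormone polyadenylation signal. Both elements support transcript stability and 3′ processing while conserving packaging capacity. The stated purpose is direct SYFP2 labelling of astrocytes by AAV delivery, as part of a collection of enhancer AAVs for genetic access to brain cell types.
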