Features (pLannotate 1.2.2; 14 found; start..end, strand, type, name):
     12..39      +  repeat_region  AAV2 ITR (fragment): inverted terminal repeat of adeno-associated virus serotype 2 inverted
     68..95      +  repeat_region  AAV2 ITR (fragment): inverted terminal repeat of adeno-associated virus serotype 2 inverted
    979..1695    +  CDS            SYFP2: SYFP2 is a basic (constitutively fluorescent) yellow fluorescent protein published in 2006, derived from Aequorea victoria. It is reported to be a very rapidly-maturing monomer with moderate acid sensitivity.
   1735..1892    +  misc_feature   WPRE (fragment): woodchuck hepatitis virus posttranscriptional regulatory element
   1898..1978    +  misc_feature   WPRE (fragment): woodchuck hepatitis virus posttranscriptional regulatory element
   1995..2106    +  polyA_signal   bGH poly(A) signal: bovine growth hormone polyadenylation signal
   2224..2364    +  repeat_region  AAV2 ITR: inverted terminal repeat of adeno-associated virus serotype 2 inverted
   2369..2420    -  misc_feature   bom (fragment): basis of mobility region from pBR322
   2439..2894    +  rep_origin     f1 ori (sequence partly withheld): f1 bacteriophage origin of replication; arrow indicates direction of (+) strand synthesis
   2895..2944    -  misc_feature   bom (fragment): basis of mobility region from pBR322
   3046..3081    -  CDS            rop (fragment): Rop protein, which maintains plasmids at low copy number; rop
   3176..3280    +  promoter       AmpR promoter: bla
   3281..4141    +  CDS            AmpR: β-lactamase; bla; confers resistance to ampicillin, carbenicillin, and related antibiotics
   4312..4900    +  rep_origin     ori: high-copy-number ColE1/pMB1/pBR322/pUC origin of replication
>Addgene plasmid #208143 | AiP13572 - pAAV-AiE0390h_3xC2-minBG-SYFP2-WPRE3-BGHpA (Alias: CN3572) | addgene full sequence | sequence record 410589 | Addgene NGS Result
CCTGCAGGCAGCTGCGCGCTCGCTCGCTCACTGAGGCCGCCCGGGCGTCGGGCGACCTTTGGTCGCCCGG
CCTCAGTGAGCGAGCGAGCGCGCAGAGAGGGAGTGGCCAACTCCATCACTAGGGGTTCCTGCGGCCGCAC
GCGTCTAGCCGCTCAGCTCAATTCACCCCACACAAAGGCTGGAGCCTAGACCTCAATGGACCGAGTGAAA
CATGTTCAAAACTAGGCTCTCTATTGTGACTGAATTTCTTAACATCTTTTCAAAAAGCGGAGAATGCCTT
GAGGCTAAAGGAAGAAACAGGCTAATGGTGAATTGGGAATTCTGAGCAAATTTCAGAGCCCTTTCCTCCT
AGCTTTTGAGGTTGAAAGCAAGCTCTTTCCTTTCAAGTTCTAGCCGCTCAGCTCAATTCACCCCACACAA
AGGCTGGAGCCTAGACCTCAATGGACCGAGTGAAACATGTTCAAAACTAGGCTCTCTATTGTGACTGAAT
TTCTTAACATCTTTTCAAAAAGCGGAGAATGCCTTGAGGCTAAAGGAAGAAACAGGCTAATGGTGAATTG
GGAATTCTGAGCAAATTTCAGAGCCCTTTCCTCCTAGCTTTTGAGGTTGAAAGCAAGCTCTTTCCTTTCA
AGTTCTAGCCGCTCAGCTCAATTCACCCCACACAAAGGCTGGAGCCTAGACCTCAATGGACCGAGTGAAA
CATGTTCAAAACTAGGCTCTCTATTGTGACTGAATTTCTTAACATCTTTTCAAAAAGCGGAGAATGCCTT
GAGGCTAAAGGAAGAAACAGGCTAATGGTGAATTGGGAATTCTGAGCAAATTTCAGAGCCCTTTCCTCCT
AGCTTTTGAGGTTGAAAGCAAGCTCTTTCCTTTCAAGTTGAGCTCGGGCTGGGCATAAAAGTCAGGGCAG
AGCCATCTATTGCTTACATTTGCTTCTGGGATCCAGATCTTTCGAAGCTAGCGCTACCGGTCGCCACCAT
GGTGAGCAAGGGCGAGGAGCTGTTCACCGGGGTGGTGCCCATCCTGGTCGAGCTGGACGGCGACGTAAAC
GGCCACAAGTTCAGCGTGTCCGGCGAGGGCGAGGGCGATGCCACCTACGGCAAGCTGACCCTGAAGCTGA
TCTGCACCACCGGCAAGCTGCCCGTGCCCTGGCCCACCCTCGTGACCACCCTGGGCTACGGCGTGCAGTG
CTTCGCCCGCTACCCCGACCACATGAAGCAGCACGACTTCTTCAAGTCCGCCATGCCCGAAGGCTACGTC
CAGGAGCGCACCATCTTCTTCAAGGACGACGGCAACTACAAGACCCGCGCCGAGGTGAAGTTCGAGGGCG
ACACCCTGGTGAACCGCATCGAGCTGAAGGGCATCGACTTCAAGGAGGACGGCAACATCCTGGGGCACAA
GCTGGAGTACAACTACAACAGCCACAACGTCTATATCACCGCCGACAAGCAGAAGAACGGCATCAAGGCC
AACTTCAAGATCCGCCACAACATCGAGGACGGCGGCGTGCAGCTCGCCGACCACTACCAGCAGAACACCC
CCATCGGCGACGGCCCCGTGCTGCTGCCCGACAACCACTACCTGAGCTACCAGTCCAAGCTGAGCAAAGA
CCCCAACGAGAAGCGCGATCACATGGTCCTGCTGGAGTTCGTGACCGCCGCCGGGATCACTCTCGGCATG
GACGAGCTGTACAAGTAAGTCGACGGCGCGCCGCGGCCGCGAATTCGATATCATAATCAACCTCTGGATT
ACAAAATTTGTGAAAGATTGACTGGTATTCTTAACTATGTTGCTCCTTTTACGCTATGTGGATACGCTGC
TTTAATGCCTTTGTATCATGCTATTGCTTCCCGTATGGCTTTCATTTTCTCCTCCTTGTATAAATCCTGG
TTAGTTCTTGCCACGGCGGAACTCATCGCCGCCTGCCTTGCCCGCTGCTGGACAGGGGCTCGGCTGTTGG
GCACTGACAATTCCGTGGCTCGAGAGATCTTCGACTGTGCCTTCTAGTTGCCAGCCATCTGTTGTTTGCC
CCTCCCCCGTGCCTTCCTTGACCCTGGAAGGTGCCACTCCCACTGTCCTTTCCTAATAAAATGAGGAAAT
TGCATCGCATTGTCTGAGTAGGTGTCATTCTATTCTGGGGGGTGGGGTGGGGCAGGACAGCAAGGGGGAG
GATTGGGAAGACAATAGCAGGCATGAGATCTCACGTGCGGACCGAGCGGCCGCAGGAACCCCTAGTGATG
GAGTTGGCCACTCCCTCTCTGCGCGCTCGCTCGCTCACTGAGGCCGGGCGACCAAAGGTCGCCCGACGCC
CGGGCTTTGCCCGGGCGGCCTCAGTGAGCGAGCGAGCGCGCAGCTGCCTGCAGGGGCGCCTGATGCGGTA
TTTTCTCCTTACGCATCTGTGCGGTATTTCACACCGCATA
[95 nt withheld, positions 2421-2515]
T
[46 nt withheld, positions 2517-2562]
C
[141 nt withheld, positions 2564-2704]
CCTTTGACGTTGGAGTCCACGTTCTTT
[37 nt withheld, positions 2732-2768]
ACTCTATCTCGGGCTATTCTTTTGATTTATAAGGGATTTTGCCGATTTCGGTCTATTGGTTAAAAAATGA
GCTGATTTAACAAAAATTTAACGCGAATTTTAACAAAATATTAACGTTTACAATTTTATGGTGCACTCTC
AGTACAATCTGCTCTGATGCCGCATAGTTAAGCCAGCCCCGACACCCGCCAACACCCGCTGACGCGCCCT
GACGGGCTTGTCTGCTCCCGGCATCCGCTTACAGACAAGCTGTGACCGTCTCCGGGAGCTGCATGTGTCA
GAGGTTTTCACCGTCATCACCGAAACGCGCGAGACGAAAGGGCCTCGTGATACGCCTATTTTTATAGGTT
AATGTCATGATAATAATGGTTTCTTAGACGTCAGGTGGCACTTTTCGGGGAAATGTGCGCGGAACCCCTA
TTTGTTTATTTTTCTAAATACATTCAAATATGTATCCGCTCATGAGACAATAACCCTGATAAATGCTTCA
ATAATATTGAAAAAGGAAGAGTATGAGTATTCAACATTTCCGTGTCGCCCTTATTCCCTTTTTTGCGGCA
TTTTGCCTTCCTGTTTTTGCTCACCCAGAAACGCTGGTGAAAGTAAAAGATGCTGAAGATCAGTTGGGTG
CACGAGTGGGTTACATCGAACTGGATCTCAACAGCGGTAAGATCCTTGAGAGTTTTCGCCCCGAAGAACG
TTTTCCAATGATGAGCACTTTTAAAGTTCTGCTATGTGGCGCGGTATTATCCCGTATTGACGCCGGGCAA
GAGCAACTCGGTCGCCGCATACACTATTCTCAGAATGACTTGGTTGAGTACTCACCAGTCACAGAAAAGC
ATCTTACGGATGGCATGACAGTAAGAGAATTATGCAGTGCTGCCATAACCATGAGTGATAACACTGCGGC
CAACTTACTTCTGACAACGATCGGAGGACCGAAGGAGCTAACCGCTTTTTTGCACAACATGGGGGATCAT
GTAACTCGCCTTGATCGTTGGGAACCGGAGCTGAATGAAGCCATACCAAACGACGAGCGTGACACCACGA
TGCCTGTAGCAATGGCAACAACGTTGCGCAAACTATTAACTGGCGAACTACTTACTCTAGCTTCCCGGCA
ACAATTAATAGACTGGATGGAGGCGGATAAAGTTGCAGGACCACTTCTGCGCTCGGCCCTTCCGGCTGGC
TGGTTTATTGCTGATAAATCTGGAGCCGGTGAGCGTGGGTCTCGCGGTATCATTGCAGCACTGGGGCCAG
ATGGTAAGCCCTCCCGTATCGTAGTTATCTACACGACGGGGAGTCAGGCAACTATGGATGAACGAAATAG
ACAGATCGCTGAGATAGGTGCCTCACTGATTAAGCATTGGTAACTGTCAGACCAAGTTTACTCATATATA
CTTTAGATTGATTTAAAACTTCATTTTTAATTTAAAAGGATCTAGGTGAAGATCCTTTTTGATAATCTCA
TGACCAAAATCCCTTAACGTGAGTTTTCGTTCCACTGAGCGTCAGACCCCGTAGAAAAGATCAAAGGATC
TTCTTGAGATCCTTTTTTTCTGCGCGTAATCTGCTGCTTGCAAACAAAAAAACCACCGCTACCAGCGGTG
GTTTGTTTGCCGGATCAAGAGCTACCAACTCTTTTTCCGAAGGTAACTGGCTTCAGCAGAGCGCAGATAC
CAAATACTGTTCTTCTAGTGTAGCCGTAGTTAGGCCACCACTTCAAGAACTCTGTAGCACCGCCTACATA
CCTCGCTCTGCTAATCCTGTTACCAGTGGCTGCTGCCAGTGGCGATAAGTCGTGTCTTACCGGGTTGGAC
TCAAGACGATAGTTACCGGATAAGGCGCAGCGGTCGGGCTGAACGGGGGGTTCGTGCACACAGCCCAGCT
TGGAGCGAACGACCTACACCGAACTGAGATACCTACAGCGTGAGCTATGAGAAAGCGCCACGCTTCCCGA
AGGGAGAAAGGCGGACAGGTATCCGGTAAGCGGCAGGGTCGGAACAGGAGAGCGCACGAGGGAGCTTCCA
GGGGGAAACGCCTGGTATCTTTATAGTCCTGTCGGGTTTCGCCACCTCTGACTTGAGCGTCGATTTTTGT
GATGCTCGTCAGGGGGGCGGAGCCTATGGAAAAACGCCAGCAACGCGGCCTTTTTACGGTTCCTGGCCTT
TTGCTGGCCTTTTGCTCACATGT
